>Addgene plasmid #133395 | BII-TOP-tdT | depositor full sequence | sequence record 256384 | BII-TOP-tdT sequence 7264 bps
TTAACCCTAGAAAGATAGTCTGCGTAAAATTGACGCATGCATTCTTGAAATATTGCTCTCTCTTTCTAAA
TAGCGCGAATCCGTCGCTGTGCATTTAGGACATCTCAGTCGCCGCTTGGAGCTCCCGTGAGGCGTGCTTG
TCAATGCGGTAAGTGTCACTGATTTTGAACTATAACGACCGCGTGAGTCAAAATGACGCATGATTATCTT
TTACGTGACTTTTAAGATTTAACTCATACGATAATTATATTGTTATTTCATGTTCTACTTACGTGATAAC
TTATTATATATATATTTTCTTGTTATAGATCTGTGGAATGTGTGCTAGAGGGACAGCCCCCCCCCAAAGC
CCCCAGGGATGTAATTACGTCCCTCCCCCGCTAGGGGGCAGCAGCGAGCCGCCCGGGGCTCCGCTCCGGT
CCGGCGCTCCCCCCGCATCCCCGAGCCGGCAGCGTGCGGGGACAGCCCGGGCACGGGGAAGGTGGCACGG
GATCGCTTTCCTCTGAACGCTTCTCGCTGCTCTTTGAGCCTGCAGACACCTGGGGGGATACGGGGAAAAG
GCCTGGTAGGCTGCAGCGGTAGGGCGCAGTAGTCCAGGGTTTCCTTGATGATGTCATACTTATCCTGTCC
CTTTTTTTTCCACAGCTCGCGGTTGAGGACAAACTCTTCGCGGTCTTTCCAGTATGCATGGGGGAGGCTA
ACTGAAACACGGAAGGAGACAATACCGGAAGGAACCCGCGCTATGACGGCAATAAAAAGACAGAATAAAA
CGCACGGGTGTTGGGTCGTTTGTTCATAAACGCGGGGTTCGGTCCCAGGGCTGGCACTCTGTCGATACCC
CACCGAGACCCCATTGGGGCCAATACGCCCGCGTTTCTTCCTTTTCCCCACCCCACCCCCCAAGTTCGGG
TGAAGGCCCAGGGCTCGCAGCCAACGTCGGGGCGGCAGGCCCTGCCATAGCATATTCGGCCGCCACGGCC
GCAATAAAATATCTTTATTTTCATTACATCTGTGTGTTGGTTTTTTGTGTGAATCGATAGTACTAACATA
CGCTCTCCATCAAAACAAAACGAAACAAAACAAACTAGCAAAATAGGCTGTCCCCAGTGCAAGTGCAGGT
GCCAGAACATTTCTCTATCGATAGGTACCGAGCTCTTACGCGAGATCAAAGGGGGTAAGATCAAAGGGGG
TAAGATCAAAGGGGCGCGAGATCAAAGGGGGTAAGATCAAAGGGGGTAAGATCAAAGGGGGTAAGATCAA
AGGGGCGCGCCCGCGTGCTAGCCCGGGCTCGAGATCTAGACTCTAGAGGGTATATAATGGAAGCTCGAAT
TCCAGCTTGGCATTCCGGTACTGTTGGTAAAAAGCTTGGCATTCCGGTACTGTTGCCAACTCGGCCACCA
TGGTGAGCAAGGGCGAGGAGGTCATCAAAGAGTTCATGCGCTTCAAGGTGCGCATGGAGGGCTCCATGAA
CGGCCACGAGTTCGAGATCGAGGGCGAGGGCGAGGGCCGCCCCTACGAGGGCACCCAGACCGCCAAGCTG
AAGGTGACCAAGGGCGGCCCCCTGCCCTTCGCCTGGGACATCCTGTCCCCCCAGTTCATGTACGGCTCCA
AGGCGTACGTGAAGCACCCCGCCGACATCCCCGATTACAAGAAGCTGTCCTTCCCCGAGGGCTTCAAGTG
GGAGCGCGTGATGAACTTCGAGGACGGCGGTCTGGTGACCGTGACCCAGGACTCCTCCCTGCAGGACGGC
ACGCTGATCTACAAGGTGAAGATGCGCGGCACCAACTTCCCCCCCGACGGCCCCGTAATGCAGAAGAAGA
CCATGGGCTGGGAGGCCTCCACCGAGCGCCTGTACCCCCGCGACGGCGTGCTGAAGGGCGAGATCCACCA
GGCCCTGAAGCTGAAGGACGGCGGCCACTACCTGGTGGAGTTCAAGACCATCTACATGGCCAAGAAGCCC
GTGCAACTGCCCGGCTACTACTACGTGGACACCAAGCTGGACATCACCTCCCACAACGAGGACTACACCA
TCGTGGAACAGTACGAGCGCTCCGAGGGCCGCCACCACCTGTTCCTGGGGCATGGCACCGGCAGCACCGG
CAGCGGCAGCTCCGGCACCGCCTCCTCCGAGGACAACAACATGGCCGTCATCAAAGAGTTCATGCGCTTC
AAGGTGCGCATGGAGGGCTCCATGAACGGCCACGAGTTCGAGATCGAGGGCGAGGGCGAGGGCCGCCCCT
ACGAGGGCACCCAGACCGCCAAGCTGAAGGTGACCAAGGGCGGCCCCCTGCCCTTCGCCTGGGACATCCT
GTCCCCCCAGTTCATGTACGGCTCCAAGGCGTACGTGAAGCACCCCGCCGACATCCCCGATTACAAGAAG
CTGTCCTTCCCCGAGGGCTTCAAGTGGGAGCGCGTGATGAACTTCGAGGACGGCGGTCTGGTGACCGTGA
CCCAGGACTCCTCCCTGCAGGACGGCACGCTGATCTACAAGGTGAAGATGCGCGGCACCAACTTCCCCCC
CGACGGCCCCGTAATGCAGAAGAAGACCATGGGCTGGGAGGCCTCCACCGAGCGCCTGTACCCCCGCGAC
GGCGTGCTGAAGGGCGAGATCCACCAGGCCCTGAAGCTGAAGGACGGCGGCCACTACCTGGTGGAGTTCA
AGACCATCTACATGGCCAAGAAGCCCGTGCAACTGCCCGGCTACTACTACGTGGACACCAAGCTGGACAT
CACCTCCCACAACGAGGACTACACCATCGTGGAACAGTACGAGCGCTCCGAGGGCCGCCACCACCTGTTC
CTGTACGGCATGGACGAGCTGTACAAGGGCCCCAAGAAGAAGCGCAAGGTGGGCGCCTAAGCTAAGCACT
TCGTGGCCGTCGATCGTTTAAAGGGAGGTAGTGAGTCGAGCGACTGTGCCTTCTAGTTGCCAGCCATCTG
TTGTTTGCCCCTCCCCCGTGCCTTCCTTGACCCTGGAAGGTGCCACTCCCACTGTCCTTTCCTAATAAAA
TGAGGAAATTGCATCGCATTGTCTGAGTAGGTGTCATTCTATTCTGGGGGGTGGGGTGGGGCAGGACAGC
AAGGGGGAGGATTGGGAAGACAATAGCAGGCATGCTGGGGATGCGGTGGGCTCTATGGCCTGTTAGGCCT
TCTAGAGGGACAGCCCCCCCCCAAAGCCCCCAGGGATGTAATTACGTCCCTCCCCCGCTAGGGGGCAGCA
GCGAGCCGCCCGGGGCTCCGCTCCGGTCCGGCGCTCCCCCCGCATCCCCGAGCCGGCAGCGTGCGGGGAC
AGCCCGGGCACGGGGAAGGTGGCACGGGATCGCTTTCCTCTGAACGCTTCTCGCTGCTCTTTGAGCCTGC
AGACACCTGGGGGGATACGGGGAAAAGCCATACCAATGGAGCTCACGGGGACAGCCCCCCCCCAAAGCCC
CCAGGGATGTAATTACGTCCCTCCCCCGCTAGGGGGCAGCAGCGAGCCGCCCGGGGCTCCGCTCCGGTCC
GGCGCTCCCCCCGCATCCCCGAGCCGGCAGCGTGCGGGGACAGCCCGGGCACGGGGAAGGTGGCACGGGA
TCGCTTTCCTCTGAACGCTTCTCGCTGCTCTTTGAGCCTGCAGACACCTGGGGGGATACGGGGAAAAAGA
ATTCGATAAAAGTTTTGTTACTTTATAGAAGAAATTTTGAGTTTTTGTTTTTTTTAATAAATAAATAAAC
ATAAATAAATTGTTTGTTGAATTTATTATTAGTATGTAAGTGTAAATATAATAAAACTTAATATCTATTC
AAATTAATAAATAAACCTCGATATACAGACCGATAAAACACATGCGTCAATTTTACACATGATTATCTTT
AACGTACGTCACAATATGATTATCTTTCTAGGGTTAATCTAGCTGCGTGTTCTGCAGCGTGTCGAGCATC
TTCATCTGCTCCATCACGCTGTAAAACACATTTGCACCGCGAGTCTGCCCGTCCTCCACGGGTTCAAAAA
CGTGAATGAACGAGGCGCGCTCACTGGCCGTCGTTTTACAACGTCGTGACTGGGAAAACCCTGGCGTTAC
CCAACTTAATCGCCTTGCAGCACATCCCCCTTTCGCCAGCTGGCGTAATAGCGAAGAGGCCCGCACCGAT
CGCCCTTCCCAACAGTTGCGCAGCCTGAATGGCGAATGGG
[124 nt withheld, positions 4171-4294]
C
[91 nt withheld, positions 4296-4386]
A
[49 nt withheld, positions 4388-4436]
CCTTTGACGTTGGAGTCCACGTTCTTT
[37 nt withheld, positions 4464-4500]
ACCCTATCTCGGTCTATTCTTTTGATTTATAAGGGATTTTGCCGATTTCGGCCTATTGGTTAAAAAATGA
GCTGATTTAACAAAAATTTAACGCGAATTTTAACAAAATATTAACGCTTACAATTTAGGTGGCACTTTTC
GGGGAAATGTGCGCGGAACCCCTATTTGTTTATTTTTCTAAATACATTCAAATATGTATCCGCTCATGAG
ACAATAACCCTGATAAATGCTTCAATAATATTGAAAAAGGAAGAGTATGAGTATTCAACATTTCCGTGTC
GCCCTTATTCCCTTTTTTGCGGCATTTTGCCTTCCTGTTTTTGCTCACCCAGAAACGCTGGTGAAAGTAA
AAGATGCTGAAGATCAGTTGGGTGCACGAGTGGGTTACATCGAACTGGATCTCAACAGCGGTAAGATCCT
TGAGAGTTTTCGCCCCGAAGAACGTTTTCCAATGATGAGCACTTTTAAAGTTCTGCTATGTGGCGCGGTA
TTATCCCGTATTGACGCCGGGCAAGAGCAACTCGGTCGCCGCATACACTATTCTCAGAATGACTTGGTTG
AGTACTCACCAGTCACAGAAAAGCATCTTACGGATGGCATGACAGTAAGAGAATTATGCAGTGCTGCCAT
AACCATGAGTGATAACACTGCGGCCAACTTACTTCTGACAACGATCGGAGGACCGAAGGAGCTAACCGCT
TTTTTGCACAACATGGGGGATCATGTAACTCGCCTTGATCGTTGGGAACCGGAGCTGAATGAAGCCATAC
CAAACGACGAGCGTGACACCACGATGCCTGTAGCAATGGCAACAACGTTGCGCAAACTATTAACTGGCGA
ACTACTTACTCTAGCTTCCCGGCAACAATTAATAGACTGGATGGAGGCGGATAAAGTTGCAGGACCACTT
CTGCGCTCGGCCCTTCCGGCTGGCTGGTTTATTGCTGATAAATCTGGAGCCGGTGAGCGTGGGTCTCGCG
GTATCATTGCAGCACTGGGGCCAGATGGTAAGCCCTCCCGTATCGTAGTTATCTACACGACGGGGAGTCA
GGCAACTATGGATGAACGAAATAGACAGATCGCTGAGATAGGTGCCTCACTGATTAAGCATTGGTAACTG
TCAGACCAAGTTTACTCATATATACTTTAGATTGATTTAAAACTTCATTTTTAATTTAAAAGGATCTAGG
TGAAGATCCTTTTTGATAATCTCATGACCAAAATCCCTTAACGTGAGTTTTCGTTCCACTGAGCGTCAGA
CCCCGTAGAAAAGATCAAAGGATCTTCTTGAGATCCTTTTTTTCTGCGCGTAATCTGCTGCTTGCAAACA
AAAAAACCACCGCTACCAGCGGTGGTTTGTTTGCCGGATCAAGAGCTACCAACTCTTTTTCCGAAGGTAA
CTGGCTTCAGCAGAGCGCAGATACCAAATACTGTCCTTCTAGTGTAGCCGTAGTTAGGCCACCACTTCAA
GAACTCTGTAGCACCGCCTACATACCTCGCTCTGCTAATCCTGTTACCAGTGGCTGCTGCCAGTGGCGAT
AAGTCGTGTCTTACCGGGTTGGACTCAAGACGATAGTTACCGGATAAGGCGCAGCGGTCGGGCTGAACGG
GGGGTTCGTGCACACAGCCCAGCTTGGAGCGAACGACCTACACCGAACTGAGATACCTACAGCGTGAGCT
ATGAGAAAGCGCCACGCTTCCCGAAGGGAGAAAGGCGGACAGGTATCCGGTAAGCGGCAGGGTCGGAACA
GGAGAGCGCACGAGGGAGCTTCCAGGGGGAAACGCCTGGTATCTTTATAGTCCTGTCGGGTTTCGCCACC
TCTGACTTGAGCGTCGATTTTTGTGATGCTCGTCAGGGGGGCGGAGCCTATGGAAAAACGCCAGCAACGC
GGCCTTTTTACGGTTCCTGGCCTTTTGCTGGCCTTTTGCTCACATGTTCTTTCCTGCGTTATCCCCTGAT
TCTGTGGATAACCGTATTACCGCCTTTGAGTGAGCTGATACCGCTCGCCGCAGCCGAACGACCGAGCGCA
GCGAGTCAGTGAGCGAGGAAGCGGAAGAGCGCCCAATACGCAAACCGCCTCTCCCCGCGCGTTGGCCGAT
TCATTAATGCAGCTGGCACGACAGGTTTCCCGACTGGAAAGCGGGCAGTGAGCGCAACGCAATTAATGTG
AGTTAGCTCACTCATTAGGCACCCCAGGCTTTACACTTTATGCTTCCGGCTCGTATGTTGTGTGGAATTG
TGAGCGGATAACAATTTCACACAGGAAACAGCTATGACCATGATTACGCCAAGCGCGCCCGCCGGGTAAC
TCACGGGGTATCCATGTCCATTTCTGCGGCATCCAGCCAGGATACCCGTCCTCGCTGACGTAATATCCCA
GCGCCGCACCGCTGTCATTAATCTGCACACCGGCACGGCAGTTCCGGCTGTCGCCGGTATTGTTCGGGTT
GCTGATGCGCTTCGGGCTGACCATCCGGAACTGTGTCCGGAAAAGCCGCGACGAACTGGTATCCCAGGTG
GCCTGAACGAACAGTTCACCGTTAAAGGCGTGCATGGCCACACCTTCCCGAATCATCATGGTAAACGTGC
GTTTTCGCTCAACGTCAATGCAGCAGCAGTCATCCTCGGCAAACTCTTTCCATGCCGCTTCAACCTCGCG
GGAAAAGGCACGGGCTTCTTCCTCCCCGATGCCCAGATAGCGCCAGCTTGGGCGATGACTGAGCCGGAAA
AAAGACCCGACGATATGATCCTGATGCAGCTAGA
Features (pLannotate 1.2.2; 19 found; start..end, strand, type, name):
    580..683     +  misc_feature   Ad SA: adenovirus major late transcript splice acceptor (Friedrich and Soriano, 1991)
    747..795     +  polyA_signal   HSV TK poly(A) signal: herpes simplex virus thymidine kinase polyadenylation signal (Cole and Stacy, 1985)
    886..902     -  polyA_signal   bGH poly(A) signal (fragment): bovine growth hormone polyadenylation signal
    983..1031    +  polyA_signal   poly(A) signal: synthetic polyadenylation signal
   1045..1136    +  misc_feature   pause site: RNA polymerase II transcriptional pause signal from the human α2 globin gene
   1304..1335    +  promoter       minP: minimal TATA-box promoter with low basal activity
   1400..2827    +  CDS            tdTomato: tdTomato is a basic (constitutively fluorescent) orange fluorescent protein published in 2004, derived from Discosoma sp.. It is reported to be a somewhat slowly-maturing tandem dimer with low acid sensitivity.
   2914..3138    +  polyA_signal   bGH poly(A) signal: bovine growth hormone polyadenylation signal
   3890..4009    -  CDS            B (fragment): PORTL_LAMBD - Experimental evidence at protein level: Swiss-Prot protein existence level 1. Forms the portal vertex of the capsid (PubMed:6228056, PubMed:6232391). This portal plays critical roles in head assembly, genome packaging, neck/tail attachment, and genome ejection (Probable). The portal protein multimerizes as a single ring-shaped homododecamer arranged around a central channel (PubMed:6232391). Binds to the terminase subunits to form the packaging machine (PubMed:7799432). From Escherichia phage lambda (Bacteriophage lambda).
   4011..4166    +  CDS            lacZα (fragment): LacZα fragment of β-galactosidase; lacZ fragment
   4171..4599    +  rep_origin     f1 ori (sequence partly withheld): f1 bacteriophage origin of replication; arrow indicates direction of (+) strand synthesis
   4652..4756    +  promoter       AmpR promoter: bla
   4757..5617    +  CDS            AmpR: β-lactamase; bla; confers resistance to ampicillin, carbenicillin, and related antibiotics
   5788..6376    +  rep_origin     ori: high-copy-number ColE1/pMB1/pBR322/pUC origin of replication
   6559..6651    +  CDS            lacI (fragment): lac repressor; lacI; The lac repressor binds to the lac operator to inhibit transcription in E. coli. This inhibition can be relieved by adding lactose or isopropyl-β-D-thiogalactopyranoside (IPTG).
   6664..6685    +  protein_bind   CAP binding site: CAP binding activates transcription in the presence of cAMP. E. coli catabolite activator protein
   6700..6730    +  promoter       lac promoter: promoter for the E. coli lac operon
   6738..6754    +  protein_bind   lac operator: The lac repressor binds to the lac operator to inhibit transcription in E. coli. This inhibition can be relieved by adding lactose or isopropyl-β-D-thiogalactopyranoside (IPTG). lac repressor encoded by lacI
   6792..7259    -  CDS            B (fragment): PORTL_LAMBD - Experimental evidence at protein level: Swiss-Prot protein existence level 1. Forms the portal vertex of the capsid (PubMed:6228056, PubMed:6232391). This portal plays critical roles in head assembly, genome packaging, neck/tail attachment, and genome ejection (Probable). The portal protein multimerizes as a single ring-shaped homododecamer arranged around a central channel (PubMed:6232391). Binds to the terminase subunits to form the packaging machine (PubMed:7799432). From Escherichia phage lambda (Bacteriophage lambda).
