>Addgene plasmid #133395 | BII-TOP-tdT | addgene full sequence | sequence record 267688 | Addgene NGS Result
ATATTCGGCCGCCACGGCCGCAATAAAATATCTTTATTTTCATTACATCTGTGTGTTGGTTTTTTGTGTG
AATCGATAGTACTAACATACGCTCTCCATCAAAACAAAACGAAACAAAACAAACTAGCAAAATAGGCTGT
CCCCAGTGCAAGTGCAGGTGCCAGAACATTTCTCTATCGATAGGTACCGAGCTCTTACGCGAGATCAAAG
GGGGTAAGATCAAAGGGGGTAAGATCAAAGGGGCGCGAGATCAAAGGGGGTAAGATCAAAGGGGGTAAGA
TCAAAGGGGGTAAGATCAAAGGGGCGCGCCCGCGTGCTAGCCCGGGCTCGAGATCTAGACTCTAGAGGGT
ATATAATGGAAGCTCGAATTCCAGCTTGGCATTCCGGTACTGTTGGTAAAAAGCTTGGCATTCCGGTACT
GTTGCCAACTCGGCCACCATGGTGAGCAAGGGCGAGGAGGTCATCAAAGAGTTCATGCGCTTCAAGGTGC
GCATGGAGGGCTCCATGAACGGCCACGAGTTCGAGATCGAGGGCGAGGGCGAGGGCCGCCCCTACGAGGG
CACCCAGACCGCCAAGCTGAAGGTGACCAAGGGCGGCCCCCTGCCCTTCGCCTGGGACATCCTGTCCCCC
CAGTTCATGTACGGCTCCAAGGCGTACGTGAAGCACCCCGCCGACATCCCCGATTACAAGAAGCTGTCCT
TCCCCGAGGGCTTCAAGTGGGAGCGCGTGATGAACTTCGAGGACGGCGGTCTGGTGACCGTGACCCAGGA
CTCCTCCCTGCAGGACGGCACGCTGATCTACAAGGTGAAGATGCGCGGCACCAACTTCCCCCCCGACGGC
CCCGTAATGCAGAAGAAGACCATGGGCTGGGAGGCCTCCACCGAGCGCCTGTACCCCCGCGACGGCGTGC
TGAAGGGCGAGATCCACCAGGCCCTGAAGCTGAAGGACGGCGGCCACTACCTGGTGGAGTTCAAGACCAT
CTACATGGCCAAGAAGCCCGTGCAACTGCCCGGCTACTACTACGTGGACACCAAGCTGGACATCACCTCC
CACAACGAGGACTACACCATCGTGGAACAGTACGAGCGCTCCGAGGGCCGCCACCACCTGTTCCTGGGGC
ATGGCACCGGCAGCACCGGCAGCGGCAGCTCCGGCACCGCCTCCTCCGAGGACAACAACATGGCCGTCAT
CAAAGAGTTCATGCGCTTCAAGGTGCGCATGGAGGGCTCCATGAACGGCCACGAGTTCGAGATCGAGGGC
GAGGGCGAGGGCCGCCCCTACGAGGGCACCCAGACCGCCAAGCTGAAGGTGACCAAGGGCGGCCCCCTGC
CCTTCGCCTGGGACATCCTGTCCCCCCAGTTCATGTACGGCTCCAAGGCGTACGTGAAGCACCCCGCCGA
CATCCCCGATTACAAGAAGCTGTCCTTCCCCGAGGGCTTCAAGTGGGAGCGCGTGATGAACTTCGAGGAC
GGCGGTCTGGTGACCGTGACCCAGGACTCCTCCCTGCAGGACGGCACGCTGATCTACAAGGTGAAGATGC
GCGGCACCAACTTCCCCCCCGACGGCCCCGTAATGCAGAAGAAGACCATGGGCTGGGAGGCCTCCACCGA
GCGCCTGTACCCCCGCGACGGCGTGCTGAAGGGCGAGATCCACCAGGCCCTGAAGCTGAAGGACGGCGGC
CACTACCTGGTGGAGTTCAAGACCATCTACATGGCCAAGAAGCCCGTGCAACTGCCCGGCTACTACTACG
TGGACACCAAGCTGGACATCACCTCCCACAACGAGGACTACACCATCGTGGAACAGTACGAGCGCTCCGA
GGGCCGCCACCACCTGTTCCTGTACGGCATGGACGAGCTGTACAAGGGCCCCAAGAAGAAGCGCAAGGTG
GGCGCCTAAGCTAAGCACTTAGTGGCCGTCGATCGTTTAAAGGGAGGTAGTGAGTCGAGCGACTGTGCCT
TCTAGTTGCCAGCCATCTGTTGTTTGCCCCTCCCCCGTGCCTTCCTTGACCCTGGAAGGTGCCACTCCCA
CTGTCCTTTCCTAATAAAATGAGGAAATTGCATCGCATTGTCTGAGTAGGTGTCATTCTATTCTGGGGGG
TGGGGTGGGGCAGGACAGCAAGGGGGAGGATTGGGAAGACAATAGCAGGCATGCTGGGGATGCGGTGGGC
TCTATGGCTTCTAGAGGGACAGCCCCCCCCCAAAGCCCCCAGGGATGTAATTACGTCCCTCCCCCGCTAG
GGGGCAGCAGCGAGCCGCCCGGGGCTCCGCTCCGGTCCGGCGCTCCCCCCGCATCCCCGAGCCGGCAGCG
TGCGGGGACAGCCCGGGCACGGGGAAGGTGGCACGGGATCGCTTTCCTCTGAACGCTTCTCGCTGCTCTT
TGAGCCTGCAGACACCTGGGGGGATACGGGGAAAAAGCCATACCAATGGAGCTCACGGGGACAGCCCCCC
CCCAAAGCCCCCAGGGATGTAATTACGTCCCTCCCCCGCTAGGGGGCAGCAGCGAGCCGCCCGGGGCTCC
GCTCCGGTCCGGCGCTCCCCCCGCATCCCCGAGCCGGCAGCGTGCGGGGACAGCCCGGGCACGGGGAAGG
TGGCACGGGATCGCTTTCCTCTGAACGCTTCTCGCTGCTCTTTGAGCCTGCAGACACCTGGGGGGATACG
GGGAAAAAGAATTCGATAAAAGTTTTGTTACTTTATAGAAGAAATTTTGAGTTTTTGTTTTTTTTAATAA
ATAAATAAACATAAATAAATTGTTTGTTGAATTTATTATTAGTATGTAAGTGTAAATATAATAAAACTTA
ATATCTATTCAAATTAATAAATAAACCTCGATATACAGACCGATAAAACACATGCGTCAATTTTACACAT
GATTATCTTTAACGTACGTCACAATATGATTATCTTTCTAGGGTTAATCTAGCTGCGTGTTCTGCAGCGT
GTCGAGCATCTTCATCTGCTCCATCACGCTGTAAAACACATTTGCACCGCGAGTCTGCCCGTCCTCCACG
GGTTCAAAAACGTGAATGAACGAGGCGCGCTCACTGGCCGTCGTTTTACAACGTCGTGACTGGGAAAACC
CTGGCGTTACCCAACTTAATCGCCTTGCAGCACATCCCCCTTTCGCCAGCTGGCGTAATAGCGAAGAGGC
CCGCACCGATCGCCCTTCCCAACAGTTGCGCAGCCTGAATGGCGAATGGG
[124 nt withheld, positions 3201-3324]
C
[91 nt withheld, positions 3326-3416]
A
[49 nt withheld, positions 3418-3466]
CCTTTGACGTTGGAGTCCACGTTCTTT
[37 nt withheld, positions 3494-3530]
ACCCTATCTCGGTCTATTCTTTTGATTTATAAGGGATTTTGCCGATTTCGGCCTATTGGTTAAAAAATGA
GCTGATTTAACAAAAATTTAACGCGAATTTTAACAAAATATTAACGCTTACAATTTAGGTGGCACTTTTC
GGGGAAATGTGCGCGGAACCCCTATTTGTTTATTTTTCTAAATACATTCAAATATGTATCCGCTCATGAG
ACAATAACCCTGATAAATGCTTCAATAATATTGAAAAAGGAAGAGTATGAGTATTCAACATTTCCGTGTC
GCCCTTATTCCCTTTTTTGCGGCATTTTGCCTTCCTGTTTTTGCTCACCCAGAAACGCTGGTGAAAGTAA
AAGATGCTGAAGATCAGTTGGGTGCACGAGTGGGTTACATCGAACTGGATCTCAACAGCGGTAAGATCCT
TGAGAGTTTTCGCCCCGAAGAACGTTTTCCAATGATGAGCACTTTTAAAGTTCTGCTATGTGGCGCGGTA
TTATCCCGTATTGACGCCGGGCAAGAGCAACTCGGTCGCCGCATACACTATTCTCAGAATGACTTGGTTG
AGTACTCACCAGTCACAGAAAAGCATCTTACGGATGGCATGACAGTAAGAGAATTATGCAGTGCTGCCAT
AACCATGAGTGATAACACTGCGGCCAACTTACTTCTGACAACGATCGGAGGACCGAAGGAGCTAACCGCT
TTTTTGCACAACATGGGGGATCATGTAACTCGCCTTGATCGTTGGGAACCGGAGCTGAATGAAGCCATAC
CAAACGACGAGCGTGACACCACGATGCCTGTAGCAATGGCAACAACGTTGCGCAAACTATTAACTGGCGA
ACTACTTACTCTAGCTTCCCGGCAACAATTAATAGACTGGATGGAGGCGGATAAAGTTGCAGGACCACTT
CTGCGCTCGGCCCTTCCGGCTGGCTGGTTTATTGCTGATAAATCTGGAGCCGGTGAGCGTGGGTCTCGCG
GTATCATTGCAGCACTGGGGCCAGATGGTAAGCCCTCCCGTATCGTAGTTATCTACACGACGGGGAGTCA
GGCAACTATGGATGAACGAAATAGACAGATCGCTGAGATAGGTGCCTCACTGATTAAGCATTGGTAACTG
TCAGACCAAGTTTACTCATATATACTTTAGATTGATTTAAAACTTCATTTTTAATTTAAAAGGATCTAGG
TGAAGATCCTTTTTGATAATCTCATGACCAAAATCCCTTAACGTGAGTTTTCGTTCCACTGAGCGTCAGA
CCCCGTAGAAAAGATCAAAGGATCTTCTTGAGATCCTTTTTTTCTGCGCGTAATCTGCTGCTTGCAAACA
AAAAAACCACCGCTACCAGCGGTGGTTTGTTTGCCGGATCAAGAGCTACCAACTCTTTTTCCGAAGGTAA
CTGGCTTCAGCAGAGCGCAGATACCAAATACTGTTCTTCTAGTGTAGCCGTAGTTAGGCCACCACTTCAA
GAACTCTGTAGCACCGCCTACATACCTCGCTCTGCTAATCCTGTTACCAGTGGCTGCTGCCAGTGGCGAT
AAGTCGTGTCTTACCGGGTTGGACTCAAGACGATAGTTACCGGATAAGGCGCAGCGGTCGGGCTGAACGG
GGGGTTCGTGCACACAGCCCAGCTTGGAGCGAACGACCTACACCGAACTGAGATACCTACAGCGTGAGCT
ATGAGAAAGCGCCACGCTTCCCGAAGGGAGAAAGGCGGACAGGTATCCGGTAAGCGGCAGGGTCGGAACA
GGAGAGCGCACGAGGGAGCTTCCAGGGGGAAACGCCTGGTATCTTTATAGTCCTGTCGGGTTTCGCCACC
TCTGACTTGAGCGTCGATTTTTGTGATGCTCGTCAGGGGGGCGGAGCCTATGGAAAAACGCCAGCAACGC
GGCCTTTTTACGGTTCCTGGCCTTTTGCTGGCCTTTTGCTCACATGTTCTTTCCTGCGTTATCCCCTGAT
TCTGTGGATAACCGTATTACCGCCTTTGAGTGAGCTGATACCGCTCGCCGCAGCCGAACGACCGAGCGCA
GCGAGTCAGTGAGCGAGGAAGCGGAAGAGCGCCCAATACGCAAACCGCCTCTCCCCGCGCGTTGGCCGAT
TCATTAATGCAGCTGGCACGACAGGTTTCCCGACTGGAAAGCGGGCAGTGAGCGCAACGCAATTAATGTG
AGTTAGCTCACTCATTAGGCACCCCAGGCTTTACACTTTATGCTTCCGGCTCGTATGTTGTGTGGAATTG
TGAGCGGATAACAATTTCACACAGGAAACAGCTATGACCATGATTACGCCAAGCGCGCCCGCCGGGTAAC
TCACGGGGTATCCATGTCCATTTCTGCGGCATCCAGCCAGGATACCCGTCCTCGCTGACGTAATATCCCA
GCGCCGCACCGCTGTCATTAATCTGCACACCGGCACGGCAGTTCCGGCTGTCGCCGGTATTGTTCGGGTT
GCTGATGCGCTTCGGGCTGACCATCCGGAACTGTGTCCGGAAAAGCCGCGACGAACTGGTATCCCAGGTG
GCCTGAACGAACAGTTCACCGTTAAAGGCGTGCATGGCCACACCTTCCCGAATCATCATGGTAAACGTGC
GTTTTCGCTCAACGTCAATGCAGCAGCAGTCATCCTCGGCAAACTCTTTCCATGCCGCTTCAACCTCGCG
GGAAAAGGCACGGGCTTCTTCCTCCCCGATGCCCAGATAGCGCCAGCTTGGGCGATGACTGAGCCGGAAA
AAAGACCCGACGATATGATCCTGATGCAGCTAGATTAACCCTAGAAAGATAGTCTGCGTAAAATTGACGC
ATGCATTCTTGAAATATTGCTCTCTCTTTCTAAATAGCGCGAATCCGTCGCTGTGCATTTAGGACATCTC
AGTCGCCGCTTGGAGCTCCCGTGAGGCGTGCTTGTCAATGCGGTAAGTGTCACTGATTTTGAACTATAAC
GACCGCGTGAGTCAAAATGACGCATGATTATCTTTTACGTGACTTTTAAGATTTAACTCATACGATAATT
ATATTGTTATTTCATGTTCTACTTACGTGATAACTTATTATATATATATTTTCTTGTTATAGATCTGTGG
AATGTGTGCTAGAGGGACAGCCCCCCCCCAAAGCCCCCAGGGATGTAATTACGTCCCTCCCCCGCTAGGG
GGCAGCAGCGAGCCGCCCGGGGCTCCGCTCCGGTCCGGCGCTCCCCCCGCATCCCCGAGCCGGCAGCGTG
CGGGGACAGCCCGGGCACGGGGAAGGTGGCACGGGATCGCTTTCCTCTGAACGCTTCTCGCTGCTCTTTG
AGCCTGCAGACACCTGGGGGGATACGGGGAAAAGGCCTGGTAGGCTGCAGCGGTAGGGCGCAGTAGTCCA
GGGTTTCCTTGATGATGTCATACTTATCCTGTCCCTTTTTTTTCCACAGCTCGCGGTTGAGGACAAACTC
TTCGCGGTCTTTCCAGTATGCATGGGGGAGGCTAACTGAAACACGGAAGGAGACAATACCGGAAGGAACC
CGCGCTATGACGGCAATAAAAAGACAGAATAAAACGCACGGGTGTTGGGTCGTTTGTTCATAAACGCGGG
GTTCGGTCCCAGGGCTGGCACTCTGTCGATACCCCACCGAGACCCCATTGGGGCCAATACGCCCGCGTTT
CTTCCTTTTCCCCACCCCACCCCCCAAGTTCGGGTGAAGGCCCAGGGCTCGCAGCCAACGTCGGGGCGGC
AGGCCCTGCCATAGC
Features (pLannotate 1.2.2; 19 found; start..end, strand, type, name):
     22..70      +  polyA_signal   poly(A) signal: synthetic polyadenylation signal
     84..175     +  misc_feature   pause site: RNA polymerase II transcriptional pause signal from the human α2 globin gene
    343..374     +  promoter       minP: minimal TATA-box promoter with low basal activity
    439..1866    +  CDS            tdTomato: tdTomato is a basic (constitutively fluorescent) orange fluorescent protein published in 2004, derived from Discosoma sp.. It is reported to be a somewhat slowly-maturing tandem dimer with low acid sensitivity.
   1953..2177    +  polyA_signal   bGH poly(A) signal: bovine growth hormone polyadenylation signal
   2920..3039    -  CDS            B (fragment): PORTL_LAMBD - Experimental evidence at protein level: Swiss-Prot protein existence level 1. Forms the portal vertex of the capsid (PubMed:6228056, PubMed:6232391). This portal plays critical roles in head assembly, genome packaging, neck/tail attachment, and genome ejection (Probable). The portal protein multimerizes as a single ring-shaped homododecamer arranged around a central channel (PubMed:6232391). Binds to the terminase subunits to form the packaging machine (PubMed:7799432). From Escherichia phage lambda (Bacteriophage lambda).
   3041..3196    +  CDS            lacZα (fragment): LacZα fragment of β-galactosidase; lacZ fragment
   3201..3629    +  rep_origin     f1 ori (sequence partly withheld): f1 bacteriophage origin of replication; arrow indicates direction of (+) strand synthesis
   3682..3786    +  promoter       AmpR promoter: bla
   3787..4647    +  CDS            AmpR: β-lactamase; bla; confers resistance to ampicillin, carbenicillin, and related antibiotics
   4818..5406    +  rep_origin     ori: high-copy-number ColE1/pMB1/pBR322/pUC origin of replication
   5589..5681    +  CDS            lacI (fragment): lac repressor; lacI; The lac repressor binds to the lac operator to inhibit transcription in E. coli. This inhibition can be relieved by adding lactose or isopropyl-β-D-thiogalactopyranoside (IPTG).
   5694..5715    +  protein_bind   CAP binding site: CAP binding activates transcription in the presence of cAMP. E. coli catabolite activator protein
   5730..5760    +  promoter       lac promoter: promoter for the E. coli lac operon
   5768..5784    +  protein_bind   lac operator: The lac repressor binds to the lac operator to inhibit transcription in E. coli. This inhibition can be relieved by adding lactose or isopropyl-β-D-thiogalactopyranoside (IPTG). lac repressor encoded by lacI
   5822..6289    -  CDS            B (fragment): PORTL_LAMBD - Experimental evidence at protein level: Swiss-Prot protein existence level 1. Forms the portal vertex of the capsid (PubMed:6228056, PubMed:6232391). This portal plays critical roles in head assembly, genome packaging, neck/tail attachment, and genome ejection (Probable). The portal protein multimerizes as a single ring-shaped homododecamer arranged around a central channel (PubMed:6232391). Binds to the terminase subunits to form the packaging machine (PubMed:7799432). From Escherichia phage lambda (Bacteriophage lambda).
   6874..6977    +  misc_feature   Ad SA: adenovirus major late transcript splice acceptor (Friedrich and Soriano, 1991)
   7041..7089    +  polyA_signal   HSV TK poly(A) signal: herpes simplex virus thymidine kinase polyadenylation signal (Cole and Stacy, 1985)
   7180..7196    -  polyA_signal   bGH poly(A) signal (fragment): bovine growth hormone polyadenylation signal
