[The description below was written by a language model from this plasmid's Addgene catalogue record and pLannotate feature annotations shown in this document.]
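Description:
BII-TOP-tdT is a piggyBac transposon plasmid for mammalian cells that reports canonical Wnt/β-catenin signaling through a red fluorescent readout. It is maintained in E. coli as a high-copy plasmid with a ColE1/pUC-type origin and ampicillin resistance (AmpR under its own bla promoter). An f1 origin and remnants of a lacZα/lac promoter cloning region indicate a pBluescript-like bacterial backbone. No mammalian selection marker is annotated in either sequence record.

The reporter cassette expresses tdTomato-NLS, a nuclear-localized tandem-dimer Discosoma-derived fluorescent protein, from the SuperTOPFlash promoter. Promoters of this type place multimerized TCF/LEF binding sites upstream of a minimal TATA-box promoter, so transcription stays low until β-catenin/TCF complexes assemble on the sites. The feature tables annotate the minP element, the tdTomato coding sequence and a downstream bGH polyadenylation signal. They do not separately annotate the TCF/LEF sites or the NLS. Upstream of the promoter lie a synthetic poly(A) signal and an RNA polymerase II pause site from the human α2 globin gene, preceded by an adenovirus splice acceptor and an HSV TK poly(A) signal. Together these elements would be expected to terminate read-through transcripts coming from flanking sequence, including the genomic integration site, which helps keep reporter background low.

The piggyBac terminal repeats are also not annotated, and the two short hits to the phage lambda portal protein flanking the bacterial backbone are probably stuffer sequence or spurious matches. The depositor sequence and the repository's sequencing result differ by only a few nucleotides in length and show the same feature order. With a piggyBac transposase supplied separately, the construct allows stable genomic integration of the Wnt reporter. The associated publication concerns intestinal epithelial stem cell fate.
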