Addgene plasmid #133395: BII-TOP-tdT
Purpose: Piggybac vector for canonical Wnt signaling reporter
Depositing lab: Blair Madison. Depositing organization: Washington University in Saint Louis. Publication: The Zinc Finger Transcription Factor PLAGL2 Enhances Stem Cell Fate and Activates Expression of ASCL2 in Intestinal Epithelial Cells. Strubberg AM, Veronese Paniagua DA, Zhao T, Dublin L, Pritchard T, Bayguinov PO, Fitzpatrick JAJ, Madison BB. Stem Cell Reports. 2018 Aug 14;11(2):410-424. doi: 10.1016/j.stemcr.2018.06.009. Epub 2018 Jul 12. PubMed 30017821.
Backbone
  Vector backbone: N/A
  Backbone manufacturer: Madison Lab
  Vector type: Mammalian Expression
Growth in bacteria
  Bacterial resistance: Ampicillin, 100 μg/mL
  Growth temperature: 37°C
  Growth strain: DH5alpha
  Copy number: High Copy
Gene/Insert
  Gene/Insert name: tdTomato-NLS
  Species: Other
  Mutation: N/A
  Promoter: SuperTOPFlash
  Cloning method: Restriction Enzyme; 5′ cloning site Unknown (unknown if destroyed)
Terms and licenses: Academic/Nonprofit Terms; Industry Terms: Not Available to Industry
How to cite: BII-TOP-tdT was a gift from Blair Madison (Addgene plasmid # 133395 ; http://n2t.net/addgene:133395 ; RRID:Addgene_133395)
